Addgene plasmid #195333: xCas12i
Purpose: vector for encoding a human codon-optimized xCas12i driven by CBh promoter, guide RNAs compatible with xCas12i driven by hU6, and mCherry driven by CMV promoter
Depositing lab: Yingsi Zhou. Publication: An engineered xCas12i with high activity, high specificity, and broad PAM range. Zhang H, Kong X, Xue M, Hu J, Wang Z, Wei Y, Wang H, Zhou J, Zhang W, Xu M, Shen X, Yin F, Ai Z, Huang G, Xia J, Song X, Li H, Yuan Y, Li J, Zhong N, Zhang M, Zhou Y, Yang H. Protein Cell. 2023 Jun 28;14(7):538-543. doi: 10.1093/procel/pwac052. PubMed 37378659.
Backbone
  Vector backbone: px330
  Backbone manufacturer: Feng Zhang (Addgene plasmid # 42230)
  Vector type: Mammalian Expression
Growth in bacteria
  Bacterial resistance: Ampicillin, 100 μg/mL
  Growth temperature: 37°C
  Growth strain: DH5alpha
  Copy number: High Copy
Gene/Insert
  Gene/Insert name: human codon-optimized xCas12i
  Species: Synthetic
  Promoter: CBh, CMV, hU6
  Tag / fusion protein: 3xFlag (N terminal on insert)
  Cloning method: Gibson Cloning
Terms and licenses: Academic/Nonprofit Terms; Industry Terms: Not Available to Industry
How to cite: xCas12i was a gift from Yingsi Zhou (Addgene plasmid # 195333 ; http://n2t.net/addgene:195333 ; RRID:Addgene_195333)
