[The description below was written by a language model from this plasmid's Addgene catalogue record and pLannotate feature annotations shown in this document.]
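Description:
xCas12i is a mammalian expression plasmid of about 9.3 kb built on the px330 all-in-one CRISPR backbone. It delivers an engineered type V nuclease, its guide RNA and a fluorescent marker from a single vector. In bacteria it is maintained at high copy through a ColE1/pUC-type origin and selected with ampicillin via the bla gene. An f1 phage origin is also present, along with short remnants of pBR322 bom and rop sequences that appear to be backbone leftovers.

The plasmid carries three transcription units in the same orientation. A human U6 RNA polymerase III promoter drives the guide RNA cassette, which the catalogue entry describes as compatible with xCas12i. The automated annotation instead labels the downstream region as Streptococcus pyogenes Cas9 scaffold (one full and one partial match). The record does not resolve this discrepancy, so the exact scaffold architecture should be checked against the sequence. Next, the CBh promoter (CMV enhancer, chicken β-actin promoter and hybrid intron) drives the synthetic, human codon-optimized xCas12i coding sequence. The catalogue lists an N-terminal 3xFlag tag on this insert. The nuclease open reading frame and the tag are not annotated in the feature table, but they presumably occupy the large unannotated gap between the intron and a nucleoplasmin nuclear localization signal fragment, which is followed by a bGH polyadenylation signal. A separate CMV enhancer/promoter then expresses mCherry, terminated by a PGK poly(A) signal.

The construct is suited to transient transfection of mammalian cells for genome editing with xCas12i. The associated publication's title characterizes this variant as having high activity, high specificity and a broad PAM range. The mCherry reporter allows transfected cells to be identified or sorted.
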