Features (pLannotate 1.2.2; 19 found; start..end, strand, type, name):
      1..241     +  promoter       U6 promoter: RNA polymerase III promoter for human U6 snRNA
    299..374     +  misc_RNA       gRNA scaffold: guide RNA scaffold for the Streptococcus pyogenes CRISPR/Cas9 system
    381..424     +  misc_RNA       gRNA scaffold (fragment): guide RNA scaffold for the Streptococcus pyogenes CRISPR/Cas9 system
    471..756     +  enhancer       CMV enhancer: human cytomegalovirus immediate early enhancer; contains an 18-bp deletion relative to the standard CMV enhancer
    758..1035    +  promoter       chicken β-actin promoter: No description available
   1036..1263    +  intron         hybrid intron: hybrid between chicken β-actin (CBA) and minute virus of mice (MMV) introns (Gray et al., 2011)
   4641..4684    +  CDS            nucleoplasmin NLS (fragment): bipartite nuclear localization signal from nucleoplasmin
   4722..4833    +  polyA_signal   bGH poly(A) signal: bovine growth hormone polyadenylation signal
   4998..5301    +  enhancer       CMV enhancer: human cytomegalovirus immediate early enhancer
   5302..5505    +  promoter       CMV promoter: human cytomegalovirus (CMV) immediate early promoter
   5534..6241    +  CDS            mCherry: mCherry is a basic (constitutively fluorescent) red fluorescent protein published in 2004, derived from Discosoma sp.. It is reported to be a very rapidly-maturing monomer with low acid sensitivity.
   6255..6707    +  polyA_signal   PGK poly(A) signal: mouse phosphoglycerate kinase 1 polyadenylation signal
   6729..6780    -  misc_feature   bom (fragment): basis of mobility region from pBR322
   6799..7254    +  rep_origin     f1 ori (sequence partly withheld): f1 bacteriophage origin of replication; arrow indicates direction of (+) strand synthesis
   7255..7304    -  misc_feature   bom (fragment): basis of mobility region from pBR322
   7406..7441    -  CDS            rop (fragment): Rop protein, which maintains plasmids at low copy number; rop
   7536..7640    +  promoter       AmpR promoter: bla
   7641..8501    +  CDS            AmpR: β-lactamase; bla; confers resistance to ampicillin, carbenicillin, and related antibiotics
   8672..9260    +  rep_origin     ori: high-copy-number ColE1/pMB1/pBR322/pUC origin of replication
>Addgene plasmid #195333 | xCas12i | addgene full sequence | sequence record 383109 | Addgene NGS Result
GAGGGCCTATTTCCCATGATTCCTTCATATTTGCATATACGATACAAGGCTGTTAGAGAGATAATTGGAA
TTAATTTGACTGTAAACACAAAGATATTAGTACAAAATACGTGACGTAGAAAGTAATAATTTCTTGGGTA
GTTTGCAGTTTTAAAATTATGTTTTAAAATGGACTATCATATGCTTACCGTAACTTGAAAGTATTTCGAT
TTCTTGGCTTTATATATCTTGTGGAAAGGACGAAACACCGAGAAATGTGTCCCCAGTTGACACAGAGACC
GAGAGGTCTCGTTTTTTTGTTTTAGAGCTAGAAATAGCAAGTTAAAATAAGGCTAGTCCGTTATCAACTT
GAAAAAGTGGCACCGAGTCGGTGCTTTTTTGTTTTAGAGCTAGAAATAGCAAGTTAAAATAAGGCTAGTC
CGTTTTTAGCGCGTGCGCCAATTCTGCAGACAAATGGCTCTAGAGGTACCCGTTACATAACTTACGGTAA
ATGGCCCGCCTGGCTGACCGCCCAACGACCCCCGCCCATTGACGTCAATAGTAACGCCAATAGGGACTTT
CCATTGACGTCAATGGGTGGAGTATTTACGGTAAACTGCCCACTTGGCAGTACATCAAGTGTATCATATG
CCAAGTACGCCCCCTATTGACGTCAATGACGGTAAATGGCCCGCCTGGCATTGTGCCCAGTACATGACCT
TATGGGACTTTCCTACTTGGCAGTACATCTACGTATTAGTCATCGCTATTACCATGGTCGAGGTGAGCCC
CACGTTCTGCTTCACTCTCCCCATCTCCCCCCCCTCCCCACCCCCAATTTTGTATTTATTTATTTTTTAA
TTATTTTGTGCAGCGATGGGGGCGGGGGGGGGGGGGGGGCGCGCGCCAGGCGGGGCGGGGCGGGGCGAGG
GGCGGGGCGGGGCGAGGCGGAGAGGTGCGGCGGCAGCCAATCAGAGCGGCGCGCTCCGAAAGTTTCCTTT
TATGGCGAGGCGGCGGCGGCGGCGGCCCTATAAAAAGCGAAGCGCGCGGCGGGCGGGAGTCGCTGCGCGC
TGCCTTCGCCCCGTGCCCCGCTCCGCCGCCGCCTCGCGCCGCCCGCCCCGGCTCTGACTGACCGCGTTAC
TCCCACAGGTGAGCGGGCGGGACGGCCCTTCTCCTCCGGGCTGTAATTAGCTGAGCAAGAGGTAAGGGTT
TAAGGGATGGTTGGTTGGTGGGGTATTAATGTTTAATTACCTGGAGCACCTGCCTGAAATCACTTTTTTT
CAGGTTGGACCGGTGCCACCATGGACTATAAGGACCACGACGGAGACTACAAGGATCATGATATTGATTA
CAAAGACGATGACGATAAGATGGCCCCAAAGAAGAAGCGGAAGGTCGGTATCCACGGAGTCCCAGCAGCC
ATGAGTTCTGATGTGGTGCGGCCTTATAACACAAAGCTGCTCCCAGATAACAGAAAGCACAATATGTTCC
TGCAGACCTTCAAGCGGCTGAACAGCATCTCTCTGAACCACTTCGACCTGCTGATCTGCCTGTACGCTGC
AATCACCAACAAGAAGGCCGAGGAATACAAGTCTGAAAAGGAAGCCCACGTGACCGCCGATAGCCTGTGT
GCCATCAATTGGTTCAGACCCATGAGCAAGAGATACAGCAAATACGCCACCACCACCTTCAACATGTTAG
AACTGTTTAAGGAGTACAGCGGCCACGAGCCTGATGCCTATTCCAAGAACTACCTGATGAGCAATATCGA
CAGCGACAGATTCGTGTGGGTGGATTGTAGGAAGTTCGCTAAGGACTTTGCCTATCAGATGGAACTGGGT
TTCCACGAGTTCACCGTGTTGGCCGAAACCCTGCTGGCTAATTCTATCCTGGTGCTGAACGAGAGCACCA
AGGCCAATTGGGCTTGGGGAACCGTGTCTGCCCTGTACGGCGGCGGAGATAAGGAGGACAGCACACTGAA
GAGCAAGATTCTGCTGGCCTTCGTGGACGCCCTGAACAACCACGAGCTGAAAACAAAGAGAGAAATCTTG
AATCAAGTGTGTGAATCTCTGAAATACCAGAGCTACCAGGACATGTACGTGGATTTTAGAAGCGTGGTTG
ACGAAAACGGCAACAAGAAGTCTCCTAACGGCTCTATGCCTATCGTGACCAAGTTCGAGACAGACGACCT
GATCAGCGACAACCAAAGAAAGGCCATGATCAGCAACTTCACTAAGAACGCCGCTGCCAAGGCAGCTAAG
AAACCTATCCCTTACTTGGACCGCCTGAAGGAGCACATGGTGTCCCTGTGCGACGAGTACAATGTGTATG
CCTGGGCCGCGGCCATCACAAACAGCAACGCCGACGTGACCGCCCGGAATACCAGAAACCTGACATTCAT
CGGCGAACAGAACAGCAGACGAAAGGAACTGAGCGTGCTGCAGACAACAACCAACGAGAAGGCTAAGGAC
ATCCTGAACAAGATCAACGACAACCTGATTCAGGAGGTGCGGTACACCCCTGCCCCTAAGCACCTGGGCA
GAGATCTGGCCAACCTGTTTGATACACTGAAGGAAAAGGACATCAACAACATCGAGAACGAAGAAGAGAA
ACAGAACGTGATCAATGACTGTATCGAGCAGTACGTGGACGATTGCAGAAGCCTCAACCGGAACCCCATC
GCAGCCCTCCTGAAGCACATCTCTAGGTACTACGAGGATTTCAGCGCCAAGAATTTCCTGGACGGCGCCA
AGCTGAACGTGCTGACTGAGGTGGTGAACCGGCAGAAGGCCCACCCCACCATCTGGAGCGAGAAGGCTTA
CACCTGGATCAGCAAGTTCGACAAGAACCGGAGACAGGCCAACAGCAGCCTGGTCGGATGGGTTGTGCCC
CCCGAGGAGGTGCACAAGGAGAAAATCGCCGGACAGCAGAGCATGATGTGGGTGACCCTCACCCTGCTGG
ACGACGGCAAGTGGGTCAAACATCACATCCCCTTCAGCGACAGCAGATACTACAGCGAAGTGTACGCCTA
CAACCCTAATCTGCCTTATCTGGACGGAGGCATCCCAAGACAGAGCAAGTTCGGCAACAAACCAACAACC
AACCTGACAGCCGAGTCCCAGGCCCTCCTGGCTAATTCTAAGTACAAGAAAGCCAACAAGAGCTTCCTGC
GGGCTAAAGAGAATGCCACACACAACGTGCGGGTGTCCCCTAACACCTCTCTGTGCATTAGACTGCTGAA
GGACAGCGCCGGAAACCAGATGTTCGACAAAATCGGCAACGTGCTCTTCGGCATGCAGATCAACCACAAG
ATCACCGTGGGAAAACCTAACTACAAGATCGAGGTGGGCGACAGATTCCTGGGCTTCGATCAGAACCAGA
GCGAGAACCACACCTACGCCGTGCTGCAGAGAGTGTCCGAGAGCAGTCACGACACCCACCACTTTAACGG
CTGGGACGTGAAGGTGCTGGAAAAGGGCAAAGTGACCAGCGATGTGATCGTGCGGGACGAGGTCTACGAC
CAACTGTCTTACGAGGGCGTCCCCTACGATAGCAGCAAGTTCGCCGAGTGGCGGGACAAGCGCAGAAGAT
TTGTGCTTGAGAACCTGAGCATCCAGCTGGAAGAGGGCAAGACCTTCCTGACAGAGTTCGACAAGCTGAA
TAAGGACAGCCTGTACCGCTGGAACATGAACTACCTGAAACTGCTGAGAAAGGCCATCCGGGCCGGAGGC
AAAGAGTTCGCCAAGATCGCTAAGACAGAGATCTTCGAGCTGGCGGTGGAAAGATTCGGCCCTATTAACC
TGGGCAGCCTGTCCCAGATCAGCCTTAAGATGATTGCCTCCTTTAAGGGCGTGGTCCAGTCCTACTTCTC
CGTGAGCGGCTGCGTGGATGATGCCTCCAAAAAGGCCCATGATTCTATGCTGTTCACATTTATGTGCGCC
GCCGAAGAAAAGCGGACCAACAAGAGAGAAGAAAAGACCAACAGAGCCGCCAGCTTTATCCTGCAAAAAG
CCTACCTGCATGGCTGCAAGATGATCGTGTGCGAGGACGACCTTCCTGTGGCCGACGGCAAGACAGGCAA
AGCCCAGAATGCCGACCGGATGGACTGGTGCGCCAGAGCCCTGGCCAAGAAGGTGAACGACGGCTGTGTT
GCCATGAGCATCTGCTACAGAGCTATCCCTGCCTACATGAGCAGCCACCAGGACCCCTTTGTGCACATGC
AGGATAAGAAAACCAGCGTGCTGCGGCCTAGATTCATGGAAGTTAATAAGGATAGCATCAGAGACTACCA
CGTGGCGGGCCTGAGAAGAATGCTGAACAGCAAGAGTGACGCTGGCACCAGTGTTTATTACCGGCAAGCT
GCCCTGCATTTCTGCGAAGCCCTGGGCGTGAGCCCTGAACTGGTGAAAAACAAGAAAACCCACGCCGCCG
AACTGGGCAAGCACATGGGCAGCGCTATGCTGATGCCCTGGAGAGGCGGTAGAGTGTACATCGCCAGCAA
AAAGCTGACCTCCGATGCCAAATCAGTGAAGTACTGCGGCGAGGATATGTGGCAGTACCACGCCGATGAG
ATCGCCGCTGTTAACATCGCCATGTATGAGGTGTGCTGCCAGACCGGCGCTTTCGGAAAGAAACAGAAAA
AATCGGACGAGCTGCCTGGAAAAAGGCCGGCGGCCACGAAGAAGGCCGGCCAGGCAAAGAAGAAGAAGTA
AGAATTCCTAGAGCTCGCTGATCAGCCTCGACTGTGCCTTCTAGTTGCCAGCCATCTGTTGTTTGCCCCT
CCCCCGTGCCTTCCTTGACCCTGGAAGGTGCCACTCCCACTGTCCTTTCCTAATAAAATGAGGAAATTGC
ATCGCATTGTCTGAGTAGGTGTCATTCTATTCTGGGGGGTGGGGTGGGGCAGGACAGCAAGGGGGAGGAT
TGGGAAGAGAATAGCAGGCATGCTGGGGAGCGGCCGCTAGTTATTAATAGTAATCAATTACGGGGTCATT
AGTTCATAGCCCATATATGGAGTTCCGCGTTACATAACTTACGGTAAATGGCCCGCCTGGCTGACCGCCC
AACGACCCCCGCCCATTGACGTCAATAATGACGTATGTTCCCATAGTAACGCCAATAGGGACTTTCCATT
GACGTCAATGGGTGGAGTATTTACGGTAAACTGCCCACTTGGCAGTACATCAAGTGTATCATATGCCAAG
TACGCCCCCTATTGACGTCAATGACGGTAAATGGCCCGCCTGGCATTATGCCCAGTACATGACCTTATGG
GACTTTCCTACTTGGCAGTACATCTACGTATTAGTCATCGCTATTACCATGGTGATGCGGTTTTGGCAGT
ACATCAATGGGCGTGGATAGCGGTTTGACTCACGGGGATTTCCAAGTCTCCACCCCATTGACGTCAATGG
GAGTTTGTTTTGGCACCAAAATCAACGGGACTTTCCAAAATGTCGTAACAACTCCGCCCCATTGACGCAA
ATGGGCGGTAGGCGTGTACGGTGGGAGGTCTATATAAGCAGAGCTGGTTTAGTGAACCGTCAGATCCGCT
AGCATGGTGAGCAAGGGCGAGGAGGATAACATGGCCATCATCAAGGAGTTCATGCGCTTCAAGGTGCACA
TGGAGGGCTCCGTGAACGGCCACGAGTTCGAGATCGAGGGCGAGGGCGAGGGCCGCCCCTACGAGGGCAC
CCAGACCGCCAAGCTGAAGGTGACCAAGGGTGGCCCCCTGCCCTTCGCCTGGGACATCCTGTCCCCTCAG
TTCATGTACGGCTCCAAGGCCTACGTGAAGCACCCCGCCGACATCCCCGACTACTTGAAGCTGTCCTTCC
CCGAGGGCTTCAAGTGGGAGCGCGTGATGAACTTCGAGGACGGCGGCGTGGTGACCGTGACCCAGGACTC
CTCCCTGCAGGACGGCGAGTTCATCTACAAGGTGAAGCTGCGCGGCACCAACTTCCCCTCCGACGGCCCC
GTAATGCAGAAGAAAACCATGGGCTGGGAGGCCTCCTCCGAGCGGATGTACCCCGAGGACGGCGCCCTGA
AGGGCGAGATCAAGCAGAGGCTGAAGCTGAAGGACGGCGGCCACTACGACGCTGAGGTCAAGACCACCTA
CAAGGCCAAGAAGCCCGTGCAGCTGCCCGGCGCCTACAACGTCAACATCAAGTTGGACATCACCTCCCAC
AACGAGGACTACACCATCGTGGAACAGTACGAACGCGCCGAGGGCCGCCACTCCACCGGCGGCATGGACG
AGCTGTACAAGTAAGGATCCGGGATGCAGAAATTGATGATCTATTAAACAATAAAGATGTCCACTAAAAT
GGAAGTTTTTCCTGTCATACTTTGTTAAGAAGGGTGAGAACAGAGTACCTACATTTTGAATGGAAGGATT
GGAGCTACGGGGGTGGGGGTGGGGTGGGATTAGATAAATGCCTGCTCTTTACTGAAGGCTCTTTACTATT
GCTTTATGATAATGTTTCATAGTTGGATATCATAATTTAAACAAGCAAAACCAAATTAAGGGCCAGCTCA
TTCCTCCCACTCATGATCTATAGATCTATAGATCTCTCGTGGGATCATTGTTTTTCTCTTGATTCCCACT
TTGTGGTTCTAAGTACTGTGGTTTCCAAATGTGTCAGTTTCATAGCCTGAAGAACGAGATCAGCAGCCTC
TGTTCCACATACACTTCATTCTCAGTATTGTTTTGCCAAGTTCTAATTCCATCAGAAGCTGGTCGACCTG
CAGGGGCGCCTGATGCGGTATTTTCTCCTTACGCATCTGTGCGGTATTTCACACCGCATA
[95 nt withheld, positions 6781-6875]
T
[46 nt withheld, positions 6877-6922]
C
[141 nt withheld, positions 6924-7064]
CCTTTGACGTTGGAGTCCACGTTCTTT
[37 nt withheld, positions 7092-7128]
ACTCTATCTCGGGCTATTCTTTTGATTTATAAGGGATTTTGCCGATTTCGGTCTATTGGTTAAAAAATGA
GCTGATTTAACAAAAATTTAACGCGAATTTTAACAAAATATTAACGTTTACAATTTTATGGTGCACTCTC
AGTACAATCTGCTCTGATGCCGCATAGTTAAGCCAGCCCCGACACCCGCCAACACCCGCTGACGCGCCCT
GACGGGCTTGTCTGCTCCCGGCATCCGCTTACAGACAAGCTGTGACCGTCTCCGGGAGCTGCATGTGTCA
GAGGTTTTCACCGTCATCACCGAAACGCGCGAGACGAAAGGGCCTCGTGATACGCCTATTTTTATAGGTT
AATGTCATGATAATAATGGTTTCTTAGACGTCAGGTGGCACTTTTCGGGGAAATGTGCGCGGAACCCCTA
TTTGTTTATTTTTCTAAATACATTCAAATATGTATCCGCTCATGAGACAATAACCCTGATAAATGCTTCA
ATAATATTGAAAAAGGAAGAGTATGAGTATTCAACATTTCCGTGTCGCCCTTATTCCCTTTTTTGCGGCA
TTTTGCCTTCCTGTTTTTGCTCACCCAGAAACGCTGGTGAAAGTAAAAGATGCTGAAGATCAGTTGGGTG
CACGAGTGGGTTACATCGAACTGGATCTCAACAGCGGTAAGATCCTTGAGAGTTTTCGCCCCGAAGAACG
TTTTCCAATGATGAGCACTTTTAAAGTTCTGCTATGTGGCGCGGTATTATCCCGTATTGACGCCGGGCAA
GAGCAACTCGGTCGCCGCATACACTATTCTCAGAATGACTTGGTTGAGTACTCACCAGTCACAGAAAAGC
ATCTTACGGATGGCATGACAGTAAGAGAATTATGCAGTGCTGCCATAACCATGAGTGATAACACTGCGGC
CAACTTACTTCTGACAACGATCGGAGGACCGAAGGAGCTAACCGCTTTTTTGCACAACATGGGGGATCAT
GTAACTCGCCTTGATCGTTGGGAACCGGAGCTGAATGAAGCCATACCAAACGACGAGCGTGACACCACGA
TGCCTGTAGCAATGGCAACAACGTTGCGCAAACTATTAACTGGCGAACTACTTACTCTAGCTTCCCGGCA
ACAATTAATAGACTGGATGGAGGCGGATAAAGTTGCAGGACCACTTCTGCGCTCGGCCCTTCCGGCTGGC
TGGTTTATTGCTGATAAATCTGGAGCCGGTGAGCGTGGAAGCCGCGGTATCATTGCAGCACTGGGGCCAG
ATGGTAAGCCCTCCCGTATCGTAGTTATCTACACGACGGGGAGTCAGGCAACTATGGATGAACGAAATAG
ACAGATCGCTGAGATAGGTGCCTCACTGATTAAGCATTGGTAACTGTCAGACCAAGTTTACTCATATATA
CTTTAGATTGATTTAAAACTTCATTTTTAATTTAAAAGGATCTAGGTGAAGATCCTTTTTGATAATCTCA
TGACCAAAATCCCTTAACGTGAGTTTTCGTTCCACTGAGCGTCAGACCCCGTAGAAAAGATCAAAGGATC
TTCTTGAGATCCTTTTTTTCTGCGCGTAATCTGCTGCTTGCAAACAAAAAAACCACCGCTACCAGCGGTG
GTTTGTTTGCCGGATCAAGAGCTACCAACTCTTTTTCCGAAGGTAACTGGCTTCAGCAGAGCGCAGATAC
CAAATACTGTTCTTCTAGTGTAGCCGTAGTTAGGCCACCACTTCAAGAACTCTGTAGCACCGCCTACATA
CCTCGCTCTGCTAATCCTGTTACCAGTGGCTGCTGCCAGTGGCGATAAGTCGTGTCTTACCGGGTTGGAC
TCAAGACGATAGTTACCGGATAAGGCGCAGCGGTCGGGCTGAACGGGGGGTTCGTGCACACAGCCCAGCT
TGGAGCGAACGACCTACACCGAACTGAGATACCTACAGCGTGAGCTATGAGAAAGCGCCACGCTTCCCGA
AGGGAGAAAGGCGGACAGGTATCCGGTAAGCGGCAGGGTCGGAACAGGAGAGCGCACGAGGGAGCTTCCA
GGGGGAAACGCCTGGTATCTTTATAGTCCTGTCGGGTTTCGCCACCTCTGACTTGAGCGTCGATTTTTGT
GATGCTCGTCAGGGGGGCGGAGCCTATGGAAAAACGCCAGCAACGCGGCCTTTTTACGGTTCCTGGCCTT
TTGCTGGCCTTTTGCTCACATGT
